Addgene plasmid #38831: CLK3
Purpose: Bacterial expression for structure determination; may not be full ORF
Depositing lab: Nicola Burgess-Brown. Depositing organization: University of Oxford.
Backbone
  Vector backbone: pNIC28-Bsa4
  Backbone manufacturer: SGC
  Vector type: Bacterial Expression
Growth in bacteria
  Bacterial resistance: Kanamycin, 50 μg/mL
  Growth temperature: 37°C
  Growth strain: Mach1
  Copy number: Low Copy
Gene/Insert
  Gene/Insert name: CLK3 (alt names: CDC-like kinase 3 [isoform hclk3]; PDB:2EU9)
  Species: H. sapiens (human)
  Insert size (bp): 1173
  Entrez Gene: CLK3 (a.k.a. PHCLK3, PHCLK3/152)
  Tag / fusion protein: His Tev (N terminal on insert)
  Cloning method: Ligation Independent Cloning
  Sequencing primers: 5′ T7; 3′ T7-term
Terms and licenses: Academic/Nonprofit Terms; Industry Terms: Not Available to Industry
How to cite: CLK3 was a gift from Nicola Burgess-Brown (Addgene plasmid # 38831 ; http://n2t.net/addgene:38831 ; RRID:Addgene_38831)
