[The description below was written by a language model from this plasmid's Addgene catalogue record.]
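Description:
CLK3 is a bacterial expression plasmid built on the pNIC28-Bsa4 backbone from the SGC, designed for producing recombinant human CDC-like kinase 3 in E. coli for structural studies. It is maintained under kanamycin selection and is recorded as low copy. The record does not name the origin of replication or list the promoter explicitly, although the use of T7 and T7-terminator sequencing primers indicates that the insert sits between T7 promoter and terminator elements, the usual arrangement for inducible expression in strains that supply T7 RNA polymerase.

The insert is an 1173 bp fragment of human CLK3 (isoform hclk3), introduced by ligation-independent cloning. The record cautions that it may not be the full open reading frame, which is typical of constructs trimmed to a well-behaved domain suitable for crystallisation. The alternative names link it to a deposited Protein Data Bank structure. The protein is expressed with an N-terminal His tag followed by a TEV protease cleavage site, so it can be captured by immobilised metal affinity chromatography, and the tag can then be removed by TEV digestion to leave near-native protein.

The stated purpose is bacterial expression for structure determination. The purified kinase fragment would in principle also be suitable for other work requiring recombinant CLK3, such as biochemical or ligand-binding studies, though the record does not mention such uses. No feature table was provided, so the exact construct boundaries and other backbone elements cannot be described here.
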