>Addgene plasmid #38831 | CLK3 | depositor partial sequence | sequence record 48888 | CLK3 sequence 1173 bps
ATGCACCATCATCATCATCATTCTTCTGGTGTAGATCTGGGTACCGAGAACCTGTACTTCCAATCCATGC
AGAGCAGTAAGCGCAGCAGCCGGAGTGTGGAAGATGACAAGGAGGGTCACCTGGTGTGCCGGATCGGCGA
TTGGCTCCAAGAGCGATATGAGATTGTGGGGAACCTGGGTGAAGGCACCTTTGGCAAGGTGGTGGAGTGC
TTGGACCATGCCAGAGGGAAGTCTCAGGTTGCCCTGAAGATCATCCGCAACGTGGGCAAGTACCGGGAGG
CTGCCCGGCTAGAAATCAACGTGCTCAAAAAAATCAAGGAGAAGGACAAAGAAAACAAGTTCCTGTGTGT
CTTGATGTCTGACTGGTTCAACTTCCACGGTCACATGTGCATCGCCTTTGAGCTCCTGGGCAAGAACACC
TTTGAGTTCCTGAAGGAGAATAACTTCCAGCCTTACCCCCTACCACATGTCCGGCACATGGCCTACCAGC
TCTGCCACGCCCTTAGATTTCTGCATGAGAATCAGCTGACCCATACAGACTTGAAACCAGAGAACATCCT
GTTTGTGAATTCTGAGTTTGAAACCCTCTACAATGAGCACAAGAGCTGTGAGGAGAAGTCAGTGAAGAAC
ACCAGCATCCGAGTGGCTGACTTTGGCAGTGCCACATTTGACCATGAGCACCACACCACCATTGTGGCCA
CCCGTCACTATCGCCCGCCTGAGGTGATCCTTGAGCTGGGCTGGGCACAGCCCTGTGACGTCTGGAGCAT
TGGCTGCATTCTCTTTGAGTACTACCGGGGCTTCACACTCTTCCAGACCCACGAAAACCGAGAGCACCTG
GTGATGATGGAGAAGATCCTAGGGCCCATCCCATCACACATGATCCACCGTACCAGGAAGCAGAAATATT
TCTACAAAGGGGGCCTAGTTTGGGATGAGAACAGCTCTGACGGCCGGTATGTGAAGGAGAACTGCAAACC
TCTGAAGAGTTACATGCTCCAAGACTCCCTGGAGCACGTGCAGCTGTTTGACCTGATGAGGAGGATGTTA
GAATTTGACCCTGCCCAGCGCATCACACTGGCCGAGGCCCTGCTGCACCCCTTCTTTGCTGGCCTGACCC
CTGAGGAGCGGTCCTTCCACACCTAAGACAGTAAAGGTGGATACGGATCCGAA
