>Addgene plasmid #38831 | CLK3 | addgene partial sequence | sequence record 50309 | T7_term
ATACTTCTTCGGGCTTTGTTAGCAGCCGGATCTCAGTGGTGGTGGTGGTGGTGCTCGAGTGCGGCCGCAA
GCTTGTCGACGGAGCTCGAATTCGGATCCGTATCCACCTTTACTGTCTTAGGTGTGGAAGGACCGCTCCT
CAGGGGTCAGGCCAGCAAAGAAGGGGTGCAGCAGGGCCTCGGCCAGTGTGATGCGCTGGGCAGGGTCAAA
TTCTAACATCCTCCTCATCAGGTCAAACAGCTGCACGTGCTCCAGGGAGTCTTGGAGCATGTAACTCTTC
AGAGGTTTGCAGTTCTCCTTCACATACCGGCCGTCAGAGCTGTTCTCATCCCAAACTAGGCCCCCTTTGT
AGAAATATTTCTGCTTCCTGGTACGGTGGATCATGTGTGATGGGATGGGCCCTAGGATCTTCTCCATCAT
CACCAGGTGCTCTCGGTTTTCGTGGGTCTGGAAGAGTGTGAAGCCCCGGTAGTACTCAAAGAGAATGCAG
CCAATGCTCCAGACGTCACAGGGCTGTGCCCAGCCCAGCTCAAGGATCACCTCAGGCGGGCGATAGTGAC
GGGTGGCCACAATGGTGGTGTGGTGCTCATGGTCAAATGTGGCACTGCCAAAGTCAGCCACTCGGATGCT
GGTGTTCTTCACTGACTTCTCCTCACAGCTCTTGTGCTCATTGTAGAGGGTTTCAAACTCAGAATTCACA
AACAGGATGTTCTCTGGTTTCAAGTCTGTATGGGTCAGCTGATTCTCATGCAGAAATCTAAGGGCGTGGC
AGAGCTGGTAGGCCATGTGCCGGACATGTGGTAGGGGGTAAGGCTGGAAGTTATTCTCCTTCAGGAACTC
AAAGGTGTTCTTGCCCAGGAGCTCAAAGGCGATGCACATGTGACCGTGGAAGTTGAACCAGTCAGACATC
AAGACACACAGGAACTTGT
