>Addgene plasmid #38831 | CLK3 | addgene partial sequence | sequence record 53987 | pBRrevBam_primer
ATGCCGGCCACGATGCGTCCGGCGTAGAGGATCGAGATCTCGATCCCGCGAAATTAATACGACTCACTAT
AGGGGAATTGTGAGCGGATAACAATTCCCCTCTAGAAATAATTTTGTTTAACTTTAAGAAGGAGATATAC
ATATGCACCATCATCATCATCATTCTTCTGGTGTAGATCTGGGTACCGAGAACCTGTACTTCCAATCCAT
GCAGAGCAGTAAGCGCAGCAGCCGGAGTGTGGAAGATGACAAGGAGGGTCACCTGGTGTGCCGGATCGGC
GATTGGCTCCAAGAGCGATATGAGATTGTGGGGAACCTGGGTGAAGGCACCTTTGGCAAGGTGGTGGAGT
GCTTGGACCATGCCAGAGGGAAGTCTCAGGTTGCCCTGAAGATCATCCGCAACGTGGGCAAGTACCGGGA
GGCTGCCCGGCTAGAAATCAACGTGCTCAAAAAAATCAAGGAGAAGGACAAAGAAAACAAGTTCCTGTGT
GTCTTGATGTCTGACTGGTTCAACTTCCACGGTCACATGTGCATCGCCTTTGAGCTCCTGGGCAAGAACA
CCTTTGAGTTCCTGAAGGAGAATAACTTCCAGCCTTACCCCCTACCACATGTCCGGCACATGGCCTACCA
GCTCTGCCACGCCCTTAGATTTCTGCATGAGAATCAGCTGACCCATACAGACTTGAAACCAGAGAACATC
CTGTTTGTGAATTCTGAGTTTGAAACCCTCTACAATGAGCACAAGAGCTGTGAGGAGAAGTCAGTGAAGA
ACACCAGCATCCGAGTGGCTGACTTTGGCAGTGCCACATTTGACCATGAGCACCACACCACCATTGTGGC
CACCCGTCACTATCGCCCGCCTGAGGTGATCCTTGAGCTGGGCTGGGCACAGCCCTGTGACGTCTGGAGC
ATTGGCTGCATTCTCTTTGAGTACTACCGGGGCTTCACACTCTTCCAGACCCACGA
